# Supplementary material for: Synthesis and degradation of FtsZ quantitatively predict the first cell division in starved bacteria
Source: Mol Syst Biol. 2018 Nov 5;14(11):e8623. doi: 10.15252/msb.20188623 (PMC6217170; doi:10.15252/msb.20188623)
Supplement: Supplementary file 4 — Dataset EV2 [file MSB-14-e8623-s004.zip › Dataset_EV2/PlasmidFiles/pPLtetO-pdhR.gb]

LOCUS       pPLTetO_pdhR            5126 bp ds-DNA     circular     10-MAR-2017
ACCESSION   pj5_00222
VERSION     pj5_00222.1
KEYWORDS    .
COMMENT     
COMMENT     
COMMENT     ApEinfo:methylated:1
FEATURES             Location/Qualifiers
     CDS             59..919
                     /dnas_title="AmpR"
                     /vntifkey="4"
                     /label=AmpR
                     /ApEinfo_fwdcolor="#e9d024"
                     /ApEinfo_revcolor="#e9d024"
                     /ApEinfo_graphicformat="arrow_data {{0 1 2 0 0 -1} {} 0}
                     width 5 offset 0"
     CDS             complement(1073..2023)
                     /dnas_title="repA"
                     /vntifkey="4"
                     /label=repA
                     /ApEinfo_fwdcolor="#e9d024"
                     /ApEinfo_revcolor="#e9d024"
                     /ApEinfo_graphicformat="arrow_data {{0 1 2 0 0 -1} {} 0}
                     width 5 offset 0"
     rep_origin      complement(2027..2751)
                     /vntifkey="33"
                     /dnas_title="pSC101 ori"
                     /label=pSC101 ori
                     /ApEinfo_fwdcolor="#999999"
                     /ApEinfo_revcolor="#999999"
                     /ApEinfo_graphicformat="arrow_data {{0 1 2 0 0 -1} {} 0}
                     width 5 offset 0"
     terminator      2753..3176
                     /vntifkey="43"
                     /dnas_title="rrnB terminator"
                     /label=rrnB terminator
                     /ApEinfo_fwdcolor="#9d1b1c"
                     /ApEinfo_revcolor="#9d1b1c"
                     /ApEinfo_graphicformat="arrow_data {{0 1 2 0 0 -1} {} 0}
                     width 5 offset 0"
     promoter        3198..3287
                     /label=pLtetO from pZE21
                     /ApEinfo_fwdcolor="#346ee0"
                     /ApEinfo_revcolor="#346ee0"
                     /ApEinfo_graphicformat="arrow_data {{0 1 2 0 0 -1} {} 0}
                     width 5 offset 0"
     RBS             3288..3312
                     /vntifkey="32"
                     /dnas_title="g10 RBS"
                     /label=g10 RBS
                     /ApEinfo_fwdcolor="cyan"
                     /ApEinfo_revcolor="cyan"
                     /ApEinfo_graphicformat="arrow_data {{0 1 2 0 0 -1} {} 0}
                     width 5 offset 0"
     terminator      4145..4186
                     /vntifkey="43"
                     /dnas_title="bidir terminator"
                     /label=bidir terminator
                     /ApEinfo_fwdcolor="#9d1b1c"
                     /ApEinfo_revcolor="#9d1b1c"
                     /ApEinfo_graphicformat="arrow_data {{0 1 2 0 0 -1} {} 0}
                     width 5 offset 0"
     promoter        4204..4347
                     /label=proA rrnB P1 Davis et al 2011
                     /ApEinfo_fwdcolor="#346ee0"
                     /ApEinfo_revcolor="#346ee0"
                     /ApEinfo_graphicformat="arrow_data {{0 1 2 0 0 -1} {} 0}
                     width 5 offset 0"
     RBS             4348..4367
                     /label=Strong RBS Hybrid Rinquest SD8 100 and Salis 235826
                     /ApEinfo_fwdcolor="cyan"
                     /ApEinfo_revcolor="cyan"
                     /ApEinfo_graphicformat="arrow_data {{0 1 2 0 0 -1} {} 0}
                     width 5 offset 0"
     CDS             4368..4991
                     /vntifkey="4"
                     /dnas_title="tetR repressor"
                     /label=tetR repressor
                     /ApEinfo_fwdcolor="#e9d024"
                     /ApEinfo_revcolor="#e9d024"
                     /ApEinfo_graphicformat="arrow_data {{0 1 2 0 0 -1} {} 0}
                     width 5 offset 0"
     terminator      5045..5092
                     /dnas_title="T7 Terminator"
                     /vntifkey="43"
                     /label=T7 Terminator
                     /ApEinfo_fwdcolor="#9d1b1c"
                     /ApEinfo_revcolor="#9d1b1c"
                     /ApEinfo_graphicformat="arrow_data {{0 1 2 0 0 -1} {} 0}
                     width 5 offset 0"
     misc_feature    3313..4077
                     /label=pdhR
                     /ApEinfo_fwdcolor="#ff8040"
                     /ApEinfo_revcolor="green"
                     /ApEinfo_graphicformat="arrow_data {{0 1 2 0 0 -1} {} 0}
                     width 5 offset 0"
ORIGIN
        1 tccgctcatg agacaataac cctgataaat gcttcaataa tattgaaaaa ggaagagtat
       61 gagtattcaa catttccgtg tcgcccttat tccctttttt gcggcatttt gccttcctgt
      121 ttttgctcac ccagaaacgc tggtgaaagt aaaagatgct gaagatcagt tgggtgcacg
      181 agtgggttac atcgaactgg atctcaacag cggtaagatc cttgagagtt ttcgccccga
      241 agaacgtttt ccaatgatga gcacttttaa agttctgcta tgtggcgcgg tattatcccg
      301 tattgacgcc gggcaagagc aactcggtcg ccgcatacac tattctcaga atgacttggt
      361 tgagtactca ccagtcacag aaaagcatct tacggatggc atgacagtaa gagaattatg
      421 cagtgctgcc ataaccatga gtgataacac tgcggccaac ttacttctga caacgatcgg
      481 aggaccgaag gagctaaccg cttttttgca caacatgggg gatcatgtaa ctcgccttga
      541 tcgttgggaa ccggagctga atgaagccat accaaacgac gagcgtgaca ccacgatgcc
      601 tgtagcaatg gcaacaacgt tgcgcaaact attaactggc gaactactta ctctagcttc
      661 ccggcaacaa ttgatagact ggatggaggc ggataaagtt gcaggaccac ttctgcgctc
      721 ggcccttccg gctggctggt ttattgctga taaatctgga gccggtgagc gtggctctcg
      781 cggtatcatt gcagcactgg ggccagatgg taagccctcc cgtatcgtag ttatctacac
      841 gacggggagt caggcaacta tggatgaacg aaatagacag atcgctgaga taggtgcctc
      901 actgattaag cattggtaac tgtcatacca agtttactca tatatacttt agattgattt
      961 aaaacttcat ttttaattta aaaggatcta ggtgaagatc ctttttgata atctcatgac
     1021 caaaatccct taacgtggag ttttcgttcc actgagcgtc agaccccgaa cctcagatcc
     1081 ttccgtgttt agccagtatg ttctctagtg tggttcgttg tttttgcgtg agccatgaga
     1141 acgaaccatt gagatcatac ttactttgca tgtcactcaa aaattttgcc tcaaaactgg
     1201 tgagctgaat ttttgcagtt aaagcatcgt gtagtgtttt tcttagtccg ttatgtaggt
     1261 aggaatctga tgtaatggtt gttggtattt tgtcaccatt catttttatc tggttgttct
     1321 caagttcggt tacgagatcc atttgtctat ctagttcaac ttggaaaatc aacgtatcag
     1381 tcgggcggcc tcgcttatca accaccaatt tcatattgct gtaagtgttt aaatctttac
     1441 ttattggttt caaaacccat tggttaagcc ttttaaactc atggtagtta ttttcaagca
     1501 ttaacatgaa cttaaattca tcaaggctaa tctctatatt tgccttgtga gttttctttt
     1561 gtgttagttc ttttaataac cactcataaa tcctcataga gtatttgttt tcaaaagact
     1621 taacatgttc cagattatat tttatgaatt tttttaactg gaaaagataa ggcaatatct
     1681 cttcactaaa aactaattct aatttttcgc ttgagaactt ggcatagttt gtccactgga
     1741 aaatctcaaa gcctttaacc aaaggattcc tgatttccac agttctcgtc atcagctctc
     1801 tggttgcttt agctaataca ccataagcat tttccctact gatgttcatc atctgagcgt
     1861 attggttata agtgaacgat accgtccgtt ctttccttgt agggttttca atcgtggggt
     1921 tgagtagtgc cacacagcat aaaattagct tggtttcatg ctccgttaag tcatagcgac
     1981 taatcgctag ttcatttgct ttgaaaacaa ctaatttaga catacatctc aattggtcta
     2041 ggtgatttta atcactatac caattgagat gggctagtca atgataatta ctagtccttt
     2101 tcctttgagt tgtgggtatc tgtaaattct gctagacctt tgctggaaaa cttgtaaatt
     2161 ctgctagacc ctctgtaaat tccgctagac ctttgtgtgt tttttttgtt tatattcaag
     2221 tggttataat ttatagaata aagaaagaat aaaaaaagat aaaaagaata gatcccagcc
     2281 ctgtgtataa ctcactactt tagtcagttc cgcagtatta caaaaggatg tcgcaaacgc
     2341 tgtttgctcc tctacaaaac agaccttaaa accctaaagg cttaagtagc accctcgcaa
     2401 gctcgggcaa atcgctgaat attccttttg tctccgacca tcaggcacct gagtcgctgt
     2461 ctttttcgtg acattcagtt cgctgcgctc acggctctgg cagtgaatgg gggtaaatgg
     2521 cactacaggc gccttttatg gattcatgca aggaaactac ccataataca agaaaagccc
     2581 gtcacgggct tctcagggcg ttttatggcg ggtctgctat gtggtgctat ctgacttttt
     2641 gctgttcagc agttcctgcc ctctgatttt ccagtctgac cacttcggat tatcccgtga
     2701 caggtcattc agactggcta atgcacccag taaggcagcg gtatcatcaa ctggctgttt
     2761 tggcggatga gagaagattt tcagcctgat acagattaaa tcagaacgca gaagcggtct
     2821 gataaaacag aatttgcctg gcggcagtag cgcggtggtc ccacctgacc ccatgccgaa
     2881 ctcagaagtg aaacgccgta gcgccgatgg tagtgtgggg tctccccatg cgagagtagg
     2941 gaactgccag gcatcaaata aaacgaaagg ctcagtcgaa agactgggcc tttcgtttta
     3001 tctgttgttt gtcggtgaac gctctcctga gtaggacaaa tccgccggga gcggatttga
     3061 acgttgcgaa gcaacggccc ggagggtggc gggcaggacg cccgccataa actgccaggc
     3121 atcaaattaa gcagaaggcc atccgtcagg atggcctttt tgcgtttcta caaactctgc
     3181 tagcaagtaa ggccgactcg agtccctatc agtgatagag attgacatcc ctatcagtga
     3241 tagagatact gagcacatca gcaggacgca tgaccgaatt cattaaattt aactttaaga
     3301 aggagatata atnnnnnnnn nnnnnnnnnn nnnnnnnnnn nnnnnnnnnn nnnnnnnnnn
     3361 nnnnnnnnnn nnnnnnnnnn nnnnnnnnnn nnnnnnnnnn nnnnnnnnnn nnnnnnnnnn
     3421 nnnnnnnnnn nnnnnnnnnn nnnnnnnnnn nnnnnnnnnn nnnnnnnnnn nnnnnnnnnn
     3481 nnnnnnnnnn nnnnnnnnnn nnnnnnnnnn nnnnnnnnnn nnnnnnnnnn nnnnnnnnnn
     3541 nnnnnnnnnn nnnnnnnnnn nnnnnnnnnn nnnnnnnnnn nnnnnnnnnn nnnnnnnnnn
     3601 nnnnnnnnnn nnnnnnnnnn nnnnnnnnnn nnnnnnnnnn nnnnnnnnnn nnnnnnnnnn
     3661 nnnnnnnnnn nnnnnnnnnn nnnnnnnnnn nnnnnnnnnn nnnnnnnnnn nnnnnnnnnn
     3721 nnnnnnnnnn nnnnnnnnnn nnnnnnnnnn nnnnnnnnnn nnnnnnnnnn nnnnnnnnnn
     3781 nnnnnnnnnn nnnnnnnnnn nnnnnnnnnn nnnnnnnnnn nnnnnnnnnn nnnnnnnnnn
     3841 nnnnnnnnnn nnnnnnnnnn nnnnnnnnnn nnnnnnnnnn nnnnnnnnnn nnnnnnnnnn
     3901 nnnnnnnnnn nnnnnnnnnn nnnnnnnnnn nnnnnnnnnn nnnnnnnnnn nnnnnnnnnn
     3961 nnnnnnnnnn nnnnnnnnnn nnnnnnnnnn nnnnnnnnnn nnnnnnnnnn nnnnnnnnnn
     4021 nnnnnnnnnn nnnnnnnnnn nnnnnnnnnn nnnnnnnnnn nnnnnnnnnn nnnntagcat
     4081 aaccctaatg agtgagctaa cttacattaa ttgcgttgcg ccttaattaa cggcactcct
     4141 cagcaaatat aatgaccctc ttgataaccc aagagggcat tttttaatgc ccatggcgtt
     4201 taccacagct aacaccacgt cgtccctatc tgctgcccta ggtctatgag tggttgctgg
     4261 ataactttac gggcatgcat aaggctcgta ggctatattc agggagacca caacggtttc
     4321 cctctacaaa taattttgtt taactttgaa ataaggaggt aatacaaatg tctcgtttag
     4381 ataaaagtaa agtgattaac agcgcattag agctgcttaa tgaggtcgga atcgaaggtt
     4441 taacaacccg taaactcgcc cagaagctag gtgtagagca gcctacattg tattggcatg
     4501 taaaaaataa gcgggctttg ctcgacgcct tagccattga gatgttagat aggcaccata
     4561 ctcacttttg ccctttagaa ggggaaagct ggcaagattt tttacgtaat aacgctaaaa
     4621 gttttagatg tgctttacta agtcatcgcg atggagcaaa agtacattta ggtacacggc
     4681 ctacagaaaa acagtatgaa actctcgaaa atcaattagc ctttttatgc caacaaggtt
     4741 tttcactaga gaatgcatta tatgcactca gcgctgtggg gcattttact ttaggttgcg
     4801 tattggaaga tcaagagcat caagtcgcta aagaagaaag ggaaacacct actactgata
     4861 gtatgccgcc attattacga caagctatcg aattatttga tcaccaaggt gcagagccag
     4921 ccttcttatt cggccttgaa ttgatcatat gcggattaga aaaacaactt aaatgtgaaa
     4981 gtgggtctta ataagcgact aaaaaattga atgtaggaaa ccaacatgcc agttcgagca
     5041 ataactagca taaccccttg gggcctctaa acgggtcttg aggggttttt tgctgaaacc
     5101 tcaggcgaga agcacacggt cacact   
//
